Addgene plasmid #205295: pInt_attP1_chlorR
Purpose: (Empty Backbone) Integrating plasmid for ORBIT in E. coli. Standard attP site (#1).
Depositing lab: Scott Saunders. Depositing organization: University of Texas Southwestern Medical Center. Publication: ORBIT for E. coli: Kilobase-scale oligonucleotide recombineering at high throughput and high efficiency. Saunders SH, Ahmed AM. bioRxiv 2023 10.1101/2023.06.28.546561.
Backbone
  Vector backbone: pKD4
  Vector type: Synthetic Biology
Growth in bacteria
  Bacterial resistance: Chloramphenicol, 25 μg/mL
  Growth temperature: 37°C
  Growth strain: BW25141
  Copy number: Low Copy
Gene/Insert
  Gene/Insert name: None
Resource information
  A portion of this plasmid was derived from a plasmid made by: pKM496 (Addgene #109301), pKD4 (CGSC #7632), and pCP20 (CGSC #7629)
Terms and licenses: Academic/Nonprofit Terms; Industry Terms: Not Available to Industry
Depositor comments: Nonreplicating ORBIT integrating plasmid with WT attP (P1) sequence. FRT sites can be used to excise most of the backbone. Replicates in pir+ strains for cloning. Chloramphenicol resistant. Please visit https://doi.org/10.1101/2023.06.28.546561 for bioRxiv preprint. Depositing lab uses BW25141 strain for growth (https://cgsc.biology.yale.edu/Strain.php?ID=64690)
How to cite: pInt_attP1_chlorR was a gift from Scott Saunders (Addgene plasmid # 205295 ; http://n2t.net/addgene:205295 ; RRID:Addgene_205295)
