[The description below was written by a language model from this plasmid's Addgene catalogue record and pLannotate feature annotations shown in this document.]
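Description:
pInt_attP1_chlorR is a small (about 1.9 kb) empty-backbone integrating plasmid derived from pKD4, built for the E. coli version of ORBIT, an oligonucleotide recombineering method. Its only origin is the R6K γ ori, which depends on the pi initiator protein. The plasmid can therefore be propagated at low copy for cloning in pir+ strains such as BW25141, but behaves as a non-replicating (suicide) plasmid in ordinary E. coli hosts. Selection is by chloramphenicol, provided by a chloramphenicol acetyltransferase gene (CmR) driven by its native cat promoter.

The functional payload is the wild-type attP site, designated P1, described in the depositor's comments. This site was not picked up as a feature by the automated annotation, so its position cannot be read from the feature table. In ORBIT generally, a targeting oligonucleotide places a matching attB site at a chosen chromosomal locus, and a site-specific integrase then recombines it with the plasmid attP, inserting the whole plasmid at that locus; because the plasmid cannot replicate in the target strain, chloramphenicol-resistant colonies represent integrants. The record does not name the integrase. Two FRT sites, one full-length and one minimal, lie near opposite ends of the sequence record and bracket the resistance cassette and the origin, so FLP recombinase can later excise most of the backbone from the integrated locus. The short tnpA and ble fragments annotated either side of the marker are probably non-functional Tn5-derived remnants carried over from parental plasmid sequences rather than intended parts. No insert is present.
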