Features (pLannotate 1.2.2; 7 found; start..end, strand, type, name):
     69..116     -  protein_bind   FRT: FLP-mediated recombination occurs in the 8-bp core sequence TCTAGAAA (Turan and Bode, 2011). FLP recombinase from the Saccharomyces cerevisiae 2μ plasmid
    121..276     +  CDS            tnpA (fragment): TN5P_ECOLX - Also known as tnp. Experimental evidence at protein level: Swiss-Prot protein existence level 1. Mediates transposition of transposon Tn5 by a 'cut and paste' mechanism. First, the monomeric transposase binds the 19 bp inverted DNA repeats flanking the transposon. Then, dimerization of the DNA- bound transposase creates a synaptic DNA complex. After nicking of the first DNA strand, excision of the transposon proceeds through a series of intermediates. The transposase then mediates the insertion of the transposon at a new site by strand transfer. The activity of the wild- type tran
    375..477     +  promoter       cat promoter: promoter of the E. coli cat gene encoding chloramphenicol acetyltransferase
    478..1137    +  CDS            CmR: chloramphenicol acetyltransferase; cat; confers resistance to chloramphenicol
   1220..1372    +  CDS            ble (fragment): BLE_KLEPN - Experimental evidence at protein level: Swiss-Prot protein existence level 1. Binding protein with a strong affinity to the bleomycin family of antibiotics. Binds to CL990; an antimitotic-antibiotic compound. From Klebsiella pneumoniae.
   1426..1814    -  rep_origin     R6K γ ori: γ replication origin from E. coli plasmid R6K; requires the R6K initiator protein pi for replication
   1858..1891    -  protein_bind   FRT (minimal): supports FLP-mediated excision but not integration (Turan and Bode, 2011) FLP recombinase from the Saccharomyces cerevisiae 2μ plasmid
>Addgene plasmid #205295 | pInt_attP1_chlorR | addgene full sequence | sequence record 406999 | Addgene NGS Result
GGTTTGTCTGGTCAACCACCGCGGTCTCAGTGGTGTACGGTACAAACCGTGTAGGCTGGAGCTGCTTCGA
AGTTCCTATACTTTCTAGAGAATAGGAACTTCGGAATAGGAACTTCAAGATCCCCCACGCTGCCGCAAGC
ACTCAGGGCGCAAGGGCTGCTAAAGGAAGCGGAACACGTAGAAAGCCAGTCCGCAGAAACGGTGCTGACC
CCGGATGAATGTCAGCTACTGGGCTATCTGGACAAGGGAAAACGCAAGCGCAAAGAGAAAGCAGGTATAC
CTGTGACGGAAGATCACTTCGCAGAATAAATAAATCCTGGTGTCCCTGTTGATACCGGGAAGCCCTGGGC
CAACTTTTGGCGAAAATGAGACGTTGATCGGCACGTAAGAGGTTCCAACTTTCACCATAATGAAATAAGA
TCACTACCGGGCGTATTTTTTGAGTTATCGAGATTTTCAGGAGCTAAGGAAGCTAAAATGGAGAAAAAAA
TCACTGGATATACCACCGTTGATATATCCCAATGGCATCGTAAAGAACATTTTGAGGCATTTCAGTCAGT
TGCTCAATGTACCTATAACCAGACCGTTCAGCTGGATATTACGGCCTTTTTAAAGACCGTAAAGAAAAAT
AAGCACAAGTTTTATCCGGCCTTTATTCACATTCTTGCCCGCCTGATGAATGCTCATCCGGAATTCCGTA
TGGCAATGAAAGACGGTGAGCTGGTGATATGGGATAGTGTTCACCCTTGTTACACCGTTTTCCATGAGCA
AACTGAAACGTTTTCATCGCTCTGGAGTGAATACCACGACGATTTCCGGCAGTTTCTACACATATATTCG
CAAGATGTGGCGTGTTACGGTGAAAACCTGGCCTATTTCCCTAAAGGGTTTATTGAGAATATGTTTTTCG
TCTCAGCCAATCCCTGGGTGAGTTTCACCAGTTTTGATTTAAACGTGGCCAATATGGACAACTTCTTCGC
CCCCGTTTTCACCATGGGCAAATATTATACGCAAGGCGACAAGGTGCTGATGCCGCTGGCGATTCAGGTT
CATCATGCCGTTTGTGATGGCTTCCATGTCGGCAGAATGCTTAATGAATTACAACAGTACTGCGATGAGT
GGCAGGGCGGGGCGTAATTTTTTTAAGGCAGTTATTGGTGCCCTTACCAATTATTGAACACCCTTCGGGG
TGTTTTTTTGTTTCTGGTCTCCCTTCGAAATGACCGACCAAGCGACGCCCAACCTGCCATCACGAGATTT
CGATTCCACCGCCGCCTTCTATGAAAGGTTGGGCTTCGGAATCGTTTTCCGGGACGCCGGCTGGATGATC
CTCCAGCGCGGGGATCTCATGCTGGAGTTCTTCGCCCACCCCAGCTTCAAAAGCGCTCTAAGGAGGATAT
TCATATGGACCATGGCTAATTCCCATGTCAGCCGTTAAGTGTTCCTGTGTCACTCAAAATTGCTTTGAGA
GGCTCTAAGGGCTTCTCAGTGCGTTACATCCCTGGCTTGTTGTCCACAACCGTTAAACCTTAAAAGCTTT
AAAAGCCTTATATATTCTTTTTTTTCTTATAAAACTTAAAACCTTAGAGGCTATTTAAGTTGCTGATTTA
TATTAATTTTATTGTTCAAACATGAGAGCTTAGTACGTGAAACATGAGAGCTTAGTACGTTAGCCATGAG
AGCTTAGTACGTTAGCCATGAGGGTTTAGTTCGTTAAACATGAGAGCTTAGTACGTTAAACATGAGAGCT
TAGTACGTGAAACATGAGAGCTTAGTACGTACTATCAACAGGTTGAACTGCTGATCTTCAGATCCTCTAC
GCCGGACGCATCGTGGCCGGATCTTGCGGCCGCAAAAGAAGTTCCTATACTTTCTAGAGAATAGGAACTT
CGGAATAGGAACTATTACACGTCTTGAGCGATT
